>Addgene plasmid #84733 | pUB-cSypHer | addgene full sequence | sequence record 180313 | Addgene NGS Result
CTTTGACGCCGTTTATTACTGACTCGTCGGGTACCGAGCTCGAATTCGTAATCATGTCATAGCTGTTTCC
TGTGTGAAATTGTTATCCGCTCACAATTCCACACAACATACGAGCCGGAAGCATAAAGTGTAAAGCCTGG
GGTGCCTAATGAGTGAGCTAACTCACATTAATTGCGTTGCGCTCACTGCCCGCTTTCCAGTCGGGAAACC
TGTCGTGCCAGCTGCATTAATGAATCGGCCAACGCGCGGGGAGAGGCGGTTTGCGTATTGGCTAGAGCAG
CTTGAGCTTGGATCAGATTGTCGTTTCCCGCCTTCAGTTTAAACTATCAGTGTTTGACAGGATATATTGG
CGGGTAAACCTAAGAGAAAAGAGCGTTTATTAGAATAATCGGATATTTAAAAGGGCGTGAAAAGGTTTAT
CCGTTCGTCCATTTGTATGTGCATGCCAACCACAGGGTTCCCCTCGGGATCAAAGTACTTTAAAGTACTT
TAAAGTACTTTAAAGTACTTTGATCCAACCCCTCCGCTGCTATAGTGCAGTCGGCTTCTGACGTTCAGTG
CAGCCGTCTTCTGAAAACGACATGTCGCACAAGTCCTAAGTTACGCGACAGGCTGCCGCCCTGCCCTTTT
CCTGGCGTTTTCTTGTCGCGTGTTTTAGTCGCATAAAGTAGAATACTTGCGACTAGAACCGGAGACATTA
CGCCATGAACAAGAGCGCCGCCGCTGGCCTGCTGGGCTATGCCCGCGTCAGCACCGACGACCAGGACTTG
ACCAACCAACGGGCCGAACTGCACGCGGCCGGCTGCACCAAGCTGTTTTCCGAGAAGATCACCGGCACCA
GGCGCGACCGCCCGGAGCTGGCCAGGATGCTTGACCACCTACGCCCTGGCGACGTTGTGACAGTGACCAG
GCTAGACCGCCTGGCCCGCAGCACCCGCGACCTACTGGACATTGCCGAGCGCATCCAGGAGGCCGGCGCG
GGCCTGCGTAGCCTGGCAGAGCCGTGGGCCGACACCACCACGCCGGCCGGCCGCATGGTGTTGACCGTGT
TCGCCGGCATTGCCGAGTTCGAGCGTTCCCTAATCATCGACCGCACCCGGAGCGGGCGCGAGGCCGCCAA
GGCCCGAGGCGTGAAGTTTGGCCCCCGCCCTACCCTCACCCCGGCACAGATCGCGCACGCCCGCGAGCTG
ATCGACCAGGAAGGCCGCACCGTGAAAGAGGCGGCTGCACTGCTTGGCGTGCATCGCTCGACCCTGTACC
GCGCACTTGAGCGCAGCGAGGAAGTGACGCCCACCGAGGCCAGGCGGCGCGGTGCCTTCCGTGAGGACGC
ATTGACCGAGGCCGACGCCCTGGCGGCCGCCGAGAATGAACGCCAAGAGGAACAAGCATGAAACCGCACC
AGGACGGCCAGGACGAACCGTTTTTCATTACCGAAGAGATCGAGGCGGAGATGATCGCGGCCGGGTACGT
GTTCGAGCCGCCCGCGCACGTCTCAACCGTGCGGCTGCATGAAATCCTGGCCGGTTTGTCTGATGCCAAG
CTGGCGGCCTGGCCGGCCAGCTTGGCCGCTGAAGAAACCGAGCGCCGCCGTCTAAAAAGGTGATGTGTAT
TTGAGTAAAACAGCTTGCGTCATGCGGTCGCTGCGTATATGATGCGATGAGTAAATAAACAAATACGCAA
GGGGAACGCATGAAGGTTATCGCTGTACTTAACCAGAAAGGCGGGTCAGGCAAGACGACCATCGCAACCC
ATCTAGCCCGCGCCCTGCAACTCGCCGGGGCCGATGTTCTGTTAGTCGATTCCGATCCCCAGGGCAGTGC
CCGCGATTGGGCGGCCGTGCGGGAAGATCAACCGCTAACCGTTGTCGGCATCGACCGCCCGACGATTGAC
CGCGACGTGAAGGCCATCGGCCGGCGCGACTTCGTAGTGATCGACGGAGCGCCCCAGGCGGCGGACTTGG
CTGTGTCCGCGATCAAGGCAGCCGACTTCGTGCTGATTCCGGTGCAGCCAAGCCCTTACGACATATGGGC
CACCGCCGACCTGGTGGAGCTGGTTAAGCAGCGCATTGAGGTCACGGATGGAAGGCTACAAGCGGCCTTT
GTCGTGTCGCGGGCGATCAAAGGCACGCGCATCGGCGGTGAGGTTGCCGAGGCGCTGGCCGGGTACGAGC
TGCCCATTCTTGAGTCCCGTATCACGCAGCGCGTGAGCTACCCAGGCACTGCCGCCGCCGGCACAACCGT
TCTTGAATCAGAACCCGAGGGCGACGCTGCCCGCGAGGTCCAGGCGCTGGCCGCTGAAATTAAATCAAAA
CTCATTTGAGTTAATGAGGTAAAGAGAAAATGAGCAAAAGCACAAACACGCTAAGTGCCGGCCGTCCGAG
CGCACGCAGCAGCAAGGCTGCAACGTTGGCCAGCCTGGCAGACACGCCAGCCATGAAGCGGGTCAACTTT
CAGTTGCCGGCGGAGGATCACACCAAGCTGAAGATGTACGCGGTACGCCAAGGCAAGACCATTACCGAGC
TGCTATCTGAATACATCGCGCAGCTACCAGAGTAAATGAGCAAATGAATAAATGAGTAGATGAATTTTAG
CGGCTAAAGGAGGCGGCATGGAAAATCAAGAACAACCAGGCACCGACGCCGTGGAATGCCCCATGTGTGG
AGGAACGGGCGGTTGGCCAGGCGTAAGCGGCTGGGTTGTCTGCCGGCCCTGCAATGGCACTGGAACCCCC
AAGCCCGAGGAATCGGCGTGAGCGGTCGCAAACCATCCGGCCCGGTACAAATCGGCGCGGCGCTGGGTGA
TGACCTGGTGGAGAAGTTGAAGGCCGCGCAGGCCGCCCAGCGGCAACGCATCGAGGCAGAAGCACGCCCC
GGTGAATCGTGGCAAGCGGCCGCTGATCGAATCCGCAAAGAATCCCGGCAACCGCCGGCAGCCGGTGCGC
CGTCGATTAGGAAGCCGCCCAAGGGCGACGAGCAACCAGATTTTTTCGTTCCGATGCTCTATGACGTGGG
CACCCGCGATAGTCGCAGCATCATGGACGTGGCCGTTTTCCGTCTGTCGAAGCGTGACCGACGAGCTGGC
GAGGTGATCCGCTACGAGCTTCCAGACGGGCACGTAGAGGTTTCCGCAGGGCCGGCCGGCATGGCCAGTG
TGTGGGATTACGACCTGGTACTGATGGCGGTTTCCCATCTAACCGAATCCATGAACCGATACCGGGAAGG
GAAGGGAGACAAGCCCGGCCGCGTGTTCCGTCCACACGTTGCGGACGTACTCAAGTTCTGCCGGCGAGCC
GATGGCGGAAAGCAGAAAGACGACCTGGTAGAAACCTGCATTCGGTTAAACACCACGCACGTTGCCATGC
AGCGTACGAAGAAGGCCAAGAACGGCCGCCTGGTGACGGTATCCGAGGGTGAAGCCTTGATTAGCCGCTA
CAAGATCGTAAAGAGCGAAACCGGGCGGCCGGAGTACATCGAGATCGAGCTAGCTGATTGGATGTACCGC
GAGATCACAGAAGGCAAGAACCCGGACGTGCTGACGGTTCACCCCGATTACTTTTTGATCGATCCCGGCA
TCGGCCGTTTTCTCTACCGCCTGGCACGCCGCGCCGCAGGCAAGGCAGAAGCCAGATGGTTGTTCAAGAC
GATCTACGAACGCAGTGGCAGCGCCGGAGAGTTCAAGAAGTTCTGTTTCACCGTGCGCAAGCTGATCGGG
TCAAATGACCTGCCGGAGTACGATTTGAAGGAGGAGGCGGGGCAGGCTGGCCCGATCCTAGTCATGCGCT
ACCGCAACCTGATCGAGGGCGAAGCATCCGCCGGTTCCTAATGTACGGAGCAGATGCTAGGGCAAATTGC
CCTAGCAGGGGAAAAAGGTCGAAAAGGTCTCTTTCCTGTGGATAGCACGTACATTGGGAACCCAAAGCCG
TACATTGGGAACCGGAACCCGTACATTGGGAACCCAAAGCCGTACATTGGGAACCGGTCACACATGTAAG
TGACTGATATAAAAGAGAAAAAAGGCGATTTTTCCGCCTAAAACTCTTTAAAACTTATTAAAACTCTTAA
AACCCGCCTGGCCTGTGCATAACTGTCTGGCCAGCGCACAGCCGAAGAGCTGCAAAAAGCGCCTACCCTT
CGGTCGCTGCGCTCCCTACGCCCCGCCGCTTCGCGTCGGCCTATCGCGGCCGCTGGCCGCTCAAAAATGG
CTGGCCTACGGCCAGGCAATCTACCAGGGCGCGGACAAGCCGCGCCGTCGCCACTCGACCGCCGGCGCCC
ACATCAAGGCACCCTGCCTCGCGCGTTTCGGTGATGACGGTGAAAACCTCTGACACATGCAGCTCCCGGA
GACGGTCACAGCTTGTCTGTAAGCGGATGCCGGGAGCAGACAAGCCCGTCAGGGCGCGTCAGCGGGTGTT
GGCGGGTGTCGGGGCGCAGCCATGACCCAGTCACGTAGCGATAGCGGAGTGTATACTGGCTTAACTATGC
GGCATCAGAGCAGATTGTACTGAGAGTGCACCATATGCGGTGTGAAATACCGCACAGATGCGTAAGGAGA
AAATACCGCATCAGGCGCTCTTCCGCTTCCTCGCTCACTGACTCGCTGCGCTCGGTCGTTCGGCTGCGGC
GAGCGGTATCAGCTCACTCAAAGGCGGTAATACGGTTATCCACAGAATCAGGGGATAACGCAGGAAAGAA
CATGTGAGCAAAAGGCCAGCAAAAGGCCAGGAACCGTAAAAAGGCCGCGTTGCTGGCGTTTTTCCATAGG
CTCCGCCCCCCTGACGAGCATCACAAAAATCGACGCTCAAGTCAGAGGTGGCGAAACCCGACAGGACTAT
AAAGATACCAGGCGTTTCCCCCTGGAAGCTCCCTCGTGCGCTCTCCTGTTCCGACCCTGCCGCTTACCGG
ATACCTGTCCGCCTTTCTCCCTTCGGGAAGCGTGGCGCTTTCTCATAGCTCACGCTGTAGGTATCTCAGT
TCGGTGTAGGTCGTTCGCTCCAAGCTGGGCTGTGTGCACGAACCCCCCGTTCAGCCCGACCGCTGCGCCT
TATCCGGTAACTATCGTCTTGAGTCCAACCCGGTAAGACACGACTTATCGCCACTGGCAGCAGCCACTGG
TAACAGGATTAGCAGAGCGAGGTATGTAGGCGGTGCTACAGAGTTCTTGAAGTGGTGGCCTAACTACGGC
TACACTAGAAGGACAGTATTTGGTATCTGCGCTCTGCTGAAGCCAGTTACCTTCGGAAAAAGAGTTGGTA
GCTCTTGATCCGGCAAACAAACCACCGCTGGTAGCGGTGGTTTTTTTGTTTGCAAGCAGCAGATTACGCG
CAGAAAAAAAGGATCTCAAGAAGATCCTTTGATCTTTTCTACGGGGTCTGACGCTCAGTGGAACGAAAAC
TCACGTTAAGGGATTTTGGTCATGCATGATATATCTCCCAATTTGTGTAGGGCTTATTATGCACGCTTAA
AAATAATAAAAGCAGACTTGACCTGATAGTTTGGCTGTGAGCAATTATGTGCTTAGTGCATCTAACGCTT
GAGTTAAGCCGCGCCGCGAAGCGGCGTCGGCTTGAACGAATTTCTAGCTAGACATTATTTGCCGACTACC
TTGGTGATCTCGCCTTTCACGTAGTGGACAAATTCTTCCAACTGATCTGCGCGCGAGGCCAAGCGATCTT
CTTCTTGTCCAAGATAAGCCTGTCTAGCTTCAAGTATGACGGGCTGATACTGGGCCGGCAGGCGCTCCAT
TGCCCAGTCGGCAGCGACATCCTTCGGCGCGATTTTGCCGGTTACTGCGCTGTACCAAATGCGGGACAAC
GTAAGCACTACATTTCGCTCATCGCCAGCCCAGTCGGGCGGCGAGTTCCATAGCGTTAAGGTTTCATTTA
GCGCCTCAAATAGATCCTGTTCAGGAACCGGATCAAAGAGTTCCTCCGCCGCTGGACCTACCAAGGCAAC
GCTATGTTCTCTTGCTTTTGTCAGCAAGATAGCCAGATCAATGTCGATCGTGGCTGGCTCGAAGATACCT
GCAAGAATGTCATTGCGCTGCCATTCTCCAAATTGCAGTTCGCGCTTAGCTGGATAACGCCACGGAATGA
TGTCGTCGTGCACAACAATGGTGACTTCTACAGCGCGGAGAATCTCGCTCTCTCCAGGGGAAGCCGAAGT
TTCCAAAAGGTCGTTGATCAAAGCTCGCCGCGTTGTTTCATCAAGCCTTACGGTCACCGTAACCAGCAAA
TCAATATCACTGTGTGGCTTCAGGCCGCCATCCACTGCGGAGCCGTACAAATGTACGGCCAGCAACGTCG
GTTCGAGATGGCGCTCGATGACGCCAACTACCTCTGATAGTTGAGTCGATACTTCGGCGATCACCGCTTC
CCCCATGATGTTTAACTTTGTTTTAGGGCGACTGCCCTGCTGCGTAACATCGTTGCTGCTCCATAACATC
AAACATCGACCCACGGCGTAACGCGCTTGCTGCTTGGATGCCCGAGGCATAGACTGTACCCCAAAAAAAC
AGTCATAACAAGCCATGAAAACCGCCACTGCGCCGTTACCACCGCTGCGTTCGGTCAAGGTTCTGGACCA
GTTGCGTGAGCGCATACGCTACTTGCATTACAGCTTACGAACCGAACAGGCTTATGTCCACTGGGTTCGT
GCCCGAATTGATCACAGGCAGCAACGCTCTGTCATCGTTACAATCAACATGCTACCCTCCGCGAGATCAT
CCGTGTTTCAAACCCGGCAGCTTAGTTGCCGTTCTTCCGAATAGCATCGGTAACATGAGCAAAGTCTGCC
GCCTTACAACGGCTCTCCCGCTGACGCCGTCCCGGACTGATGGGCTGCCTGTATCGAGTGGTGATTTTGT
GCCGAGCTGCCGGTCGGGGAGCTGTTGGCTGGCTGGTGGCAGGATATATTGTGGTGTAAACAAATTGACG
CTTAGACAACTTAATAACACATTGCGGACGTTTTTAATGTACTGAATTAACGCCGAATTGAATTATCAGC
TTGCATGCCGGTCGATCTAGTAACATAGATGACACCGCGCGCGATAATTTATCCTAGTTTGCGCGCTATA
TTTTGTTTTCTATCGCGTATTAAATGTATAATTGCGGGACTCTAATCATAAAAACCCATCTCATAAATAA
CGTCATGCATTACATGTTAATTATTACATGCTTAACGTAATTCAACAGAAATTATATGATAATCATCGCA
AGACCGGCAACAGGATTCAATCTTAAGAAACTTTATTGCCAAATGTTTGAACGATCTGCTTGACTCTAGG
GGTCATCAGATTTCGGTGACGGGCAGGACCGGACGGGGCGGCACCGGCAGGCTGAAGTCCAGCTGCCAGA
AACCCACGTCATGCCAGTTCCCGTGCTTGAAGCCGGCCGCCCGCAGCATGCCGCGGGGGGCATATCCGAG
CGCCTCGTGCATGCGCACGCTCGGGTCGTTGGGCAGCCCGATGACAGCGACCACGCTCTTGAAGCCCTGT
GCCTCCAGGGACTTCAGCAGGTGGGTGTAGAGCGTGGAGCCCAGTCCCGTCCGCTGGTGGCGGGGGGAGA
CGTACACGGTCGACTCGGCCGTCCAGTCGTAGGCGTTGCGTGCCTTCCAGGGACCCGCGTAGGCGATGCC
GGCGACCTCGCCGTCCACCTCGGCGACGAGCCAGGGATAGCGCTCCCGCAGACGGACGAGGTCGTCCGTC
CACTCCTGCGGTTCCTGCGGCTCGGTACGGAAGTTGACCGTGCTTGTCTCGATGTAGTGGTTGACGATGG
TGCAGACCGCCGGCATGTCCGCCTCGGTGGCACGGCGGATGTCGGCCGGGCGTCGTTCTGGGCTCATGGT
AGATCCCCTCGATCGAGTTGAGAGTGAATATGAGACTCTAATTGGATACCGAGGGGAATTTATGGAACGT
CAGTGGAGCATTTTTGACAAGAAATATTTGCTAGCTGATAGTGACCTTAGGCGACTTTTGAACGCGCAAT
AATGGTTTCTGACGTATGTGCTTAGCTCATTAAACTCCAGAAACCCGCGGCTCAGTGGCTCCTTCAACGT
TGCGGTTCTGTCAGTTCCAAACGTAAAACGGCTTGTCCCGCGTCATCGGCGGGGGTCATAACGTGACTCC
CTTAATTCTCCGCTCATGATCGATAATTCGCGGTACCCGGGGATCCTCTAGAGGGCCCGACGTCGCATGC
CTGCAGGTCACTGGATTTTGGTTTTAGGAATTAGAAATTTTATTGATAGAAGTATTTTACAAATACAAAT
ACATACTAAGGGTTTCTTATATGCTCAACACATGAGCGAAACCCTATAAGAACCCTAATTCCCTTATCTG
GGAACTACTCACACATTATTCTGGAGAAAAATAGAGAGAGATAGATTTGTAGAGAGAGACTGGTGATTTT
TGCGGACTCTAGCATGGCCGCTTATAAACTAGTTGGATATCTCGAGTCGACACGCGTAGATCTCCGCGGA
CGTCCCATCACCACTTTGTACAAGAAAGCTGGGTTCAGTTACCTAGATCCGGTGGATCCTCACACTGCTT
GCTTCAAAACCTTATCAAAGTGACCATCCATCCTGGCTCTTATAGCCTCTGCTAACTGTTCATACCTTGA
TCTCAATGGTGAACCTGGCCTGTAGACCAATCCAATGGTCCTTCTTGGCTCTGGTTTAATGCATGGAAGA
TAAACTACACCATCCCTCTTCCTCTCTGGTGGCACGGCAAGTGCTGGTAACAAAGTTATTCCACTTCCTG
CGGCTACCATGTTCCTCAAGGTTTCTAGTGATGTAGCCCTGAAGTGAGTATCCTCGTCAGCACCGGCTTC
GAAGCAAAATCCGGTTCCGTTGTACTCTAGCTTGTGTCCAAGAATATTTCCGTCCTCTTTGAATCCGATA
CCTTTAAGCTCTATTCTATTCACCAAAGTATCTCCCTCAAACTTCACTTCTGCCCTAGTTTTATAATTAC
CGTCGTCTTTGAAGAATATAGTCCTCTCTTGCACATATCCCTCAGGCATAGCACTCTTGAAGAAGTCATG
TTGCTTCATATGGTCAGGATATCTTGCGAAGCACTTTAAACCGTAACCTAAGGTTGTTACTAATGTTGGC
CATGGGACAGGAAGTTTTCCAGTTGTACAGATTAATTTCAATGTTAGTTTTCCGTAGGTTGCGTCACCCT
CACCTTCTCCGGAGACTGAAAATTTGTGACCGTTCACGTCACCATCAAGTTCTACTAATATTGGGACAAC
TCCTGTGAACAACTCTTCTCCCTTGGAACCTGTACCTCCACTACCTCCGTCTACATTGTATAGCTCATCC
ATACCAAGAGTAATACCGGCAGCGGTTACGAACTCAAGCAACACCATGTGATCCCTTTTCTCATTTGGGT
CTTTGGATAGGACAGACTGAAAAGATAGGTAGTGGTTATCTGGAAGTAAAACAGGTCCGTCACCGATTGG
GGTGTTCTGTTGATAATGGTCTGCTAGTTGTACGGAACCATCTTCCACGTTATGTCTAATTTTGAAGTTG
GCCTTTATACCATTCTTCTGTTTGTCGGCCATGATATAGACGTTATCTGAATTGTAACCGGCGGACATAG
CTTGATCCCTCAAGGAGTGTCCATCCTCAAGCATTAGAAGTTTCTCACCGGCCAAATCTGCCATTGGAAC
GCATTCTCTATTGGCCCATGGGTGATCTTCATAGATTGCTAAAAGCATAGGTTCATCGAAAAGAGGCACT
TCTATGAATGCCTCGGATTCCTTTACCAAAGCTAGTATGACACAATCAAGTTTACCACTATCTAACTGGG
CCAATAGTTGATGAGTCTGTGCCTCGTGAAGGTACATTTCAAGTTTAGGGAAAGTTTGGTGTAGCATTGG
GATAATGTGAGGAAGTAAGTAAGGTCCAACTGTTGGGATTAGACCGATATGCAATGGTCCTGACATAGTC
TCACCCTGTTGAGAAGCCATTTCCATGGTGGCGACCGGTAGCGCTAGCAGCCTGCTTTTTTGTACAAACT
TGTGATGGGCCCTCTAGAGGATCCCGCACTCGAGTGTTAATCAGAAAAACTCAGATTAATCTACAAATTC
GATCGCACAAACTAGAAACTAACACCAGATCTAGATAGAAATCACAAATCGAAGAGTAATTATTCGACAA
AACTCAAATTATTTGAACAAATCGGATGATATCTATGAAACCCTAATCGAGAATTAAGATGATATCTAAC
GATCAAACCCAGAAAATCGTCTTCGATCTAAGATTAACAGAATCTAAACCAAAGAACATATACGAAATTG
GGATCGAACGAAAACAAAATCGAAGATTTTGAGAGAATAAGGAACACAGAAATTTACCTTGATCACGGTA
GAGAGAATTGAGAGAAAGTTTTTAAGATTTTGAGAAATTGAAATCTGAATTGTGAAGAAGAAGAGCTCTT
TGGGTATTGTTTTATAGAAGAAGAAGAAGAAAAGACGAGGACGACTAGGTCACGAGAAAGCTAAGGCGGT
GAAGCAATAGCTAATAATAAAATGACACGTGTATTGAGCGTTGTTTACACGCAAAGTTGTTTTTGGCTAA
TTGCCTTATTTTTAGGTTGAGGAAAAGTATTTGTGCTTTGAGTTGATAAACACGACTCGTGTGTGCCGGC
TGCAACCA
Features (pLannotate 1.2.2; 25 found; start..end, strand, type, name):
     28..47      -  misc_feature   MCS (fragment): pUC18/19 multiple cloning site
     78..100     -  protein_bind   lac operator (fragment): The lac repressor binds to the lac operator to inhibit transcription in E. coli. This inhibition can be relieved by adding lactose or isopropyl-β-D-thiogalactopyranoside (IPTG). lac repressor encoded by lacI
    104..134     -  promoter       lac promoter: promoter for the E. coli lac operon
    149..170     -  protein_bind   CAP binding site: CAP binding activates transcription in the presence of cAMP. E. coli catabolite activator protein
    183..271     -  CDS            lacI (fragment): lac repressor; lacI; The lac repressor binds to the lac operator to inhibit transcription in E. coli. This inhibition can be relieved by adding lactose or isopropyl-β-D-thiogalactopyranoside (IPTG).
    335..359     +  misc_feature   RB T-DNA repeat: right border repeat from nopaline C58 T-DNA
    729..1130    +  CDS            Y4CG_SINFN (fragment): Protein inferred from homology: Swiss-Prot protein existence level 3. From Sinorhizobium fredii (strain NBRC 101917 / NGR234).
   1690..2319    +  CDS            pVS1 StaA: stability protein from the Pseudomonas plasmid pVS1 (Heeb et al., 2000)
   2748..3821    +  CDS            pVS1 RepA: replication protein from the Pseudomonas plasmid pVS1 (Heeb et al., 2000)
   3887..4081    +  rep_origin     pVS1 oriV: origin of replication for the Pseudomonas plasmid pVS1 (Heeb et al., 2000)
   4284..4323    +  CDS            rop (fragment): Rop protein, which maintains plasmids at low copy number; rop
   4425..4565    +  misc_feature   bom: basis of mobility region from pBR322
   4751..5339    -  rep_origin     ori: high-copy-number ColE1/pMB1/pBR322/pUC origin of replication
   5585..6372    -  CDS            SmR (fragment): aminoglycoside adenylyltransferase (Murphy, 1985); aadA; confers resistance to spectinomycin and streptomycin
   6383..6439    -  CDS            GmR (fragment): gentamycin acetyltransferase; aacC1; confers resistance to gentamycin
   6615..6638    -  promoter       Pc promoter (fragment): intI1 (promoter lies within the coding sequence); class 1 integron promoter
   6897..6921    +  misc_feature   LB T-DNA repeat: left border repeat from nopaline C58 T-DNA
   7014..7266    -  terminator     NOS terminator: nopaline synthase terminator and poly(A) signal
   7289..7837    -  CDS            bar: PAT_STRHY - Experimental evidence at protein level: Swiss-Prot protein existence level 1. Inactivates phosphinothricin (PPT) by transfer of an acetyl group from acetyl CoA. Can also acetylate demethylphosphinothricin but not PTT or glutamate. This enzyme is an effector of phosphinothricin tripeptide (PTT or bialaphos) resistance. From Streptomyces hygroscopicus. Introduced by genetic manipulation and expressed in glufosinate-tolerant maize by Dekalb Genetics.
   7879..8058    -  promoter       NOS promoter: nopaline synthase promoter
   8151..8173    +  misc_feature   MCS (fragment): pUC18/19 multiple cloning site
   8200..8359    -  polyA_signal   CaMV poly(A) signal (fragment): cauliflower mosaic virus polyadenylation signal
   8480..8504    +  protein_bind   attB2: mutant version of attB; recombination site for the Gateway® BP reaction BP Clonase™
   8839..9567    -  CDS            cEGFP: cEGFP is a basic (constitutively fluorescent) green fluorescent protein published in 2008, derived from Aequorea victoria.
   9989..10013   -  protein_bind   attB1: mutant version of attB; recombination site for the Gateway® BP reaction BP Clonase™
