[The description below was written by a language model from this plasmid's Addgene catalogue record and pLannotate feature annotations shown in this document.]
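Description:
pUB-cSypHer is a binary plant expression plasmid built on the Gateway-compatible pUB-DEST backbone, designed to express the pH biosensor SypHer in plant cells. The vector is about 10.6 kb in total. It carries a high-copy ColE1/pMB1-type origin with a bom mobilisation region for propagation in E. coli. The pVS1 replicon (oriV, RepA and the StaA stability protein) is the standard module for maintaining binary vectors in Agrobacterium. Bacterial selection is by spectinomycin, through an aadA (SmR) gene. Nopaline-type right and left T-DNA border repeats define the segment that is transferred into the plant genome.

Two cassettes lie between the borders. The first is a plant selection unit in which the bar gene, encoding phosphinothricin acetyltransferase, is flanked by the NOS promoter and NOS terminator and confers Basta (glufosinate) resistance. The second is the sensor cassette. The SypHer coding sequence of roughly 1.4 kb was inserted by Gateway recombination and sits between attB1 and attB2 sites, followed by a CaMV polyadenylation signal. According to the catalogue entry, expression is driven by the Arabidopsis ubiquitin-10 (UBQ10) promoter. The automated annotation did not label this promoter, although an unannotated stretch upstream of attB1 is where it would be expected. The annotation tool detected a GFP-family match (labelled cEGFP) inside the insert, which corresponds to the fluorescent protein portion of the sensor. The record gives no targeting sequence, and it does not explain the "c" in the name. The associated publication concerns H2O2 movement from chloroplasts to nuclei in high-light signalling.
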