Addgene plasmid #84733: pUB-cSypHer
Purpose: Expresses SypHer in plant cells-biosensor for pH
Depositing lab: Philip Mullineaux. Depositing organization: University of Essex. Publication: Photosynthesis-dependent H2O2 transfer from chloroplasts to nuclei provides a high-light signalling mechanism. Exposito-Rodriguez M, Laissue PP, Yvon-Durocher G, Smirnoff N, Mullineaux PM. Nat Commun. 2017 Jun 29;8(1):49. doi: 10.1038/s41467-017-00074-w. PubMed 28663550.
Backbone
  Vector backbone: pUB-DEST
  Backbone manufacturer: Grefen et al. The Plant Journal (2010) 64, 355–365
  Backbone size w/o insert (bp): 9210
  Total vector size (bp): 10647
  Vector type: Plant Expression
  Selectable markers: Basta
Growth in bacteria
  Bacterial resistance: Spectinomycin, 50 μg/mL
  Growth temperature: 37°C
  Growth strain: DH5alpha
  Copy number: Unknown
Gene/Insert
  Gene/Insert name: SypHer
  Insert size (bp): 1437
  Promoter: ubiqutin- 10 gene promoter (pUBQ10) of Arabidopsis
  Cloning method: Gateway Cloning
  Sequencing primers: 5′ CGATTTTCTGGGTTTGATCGTT; 3′ AGGTCACTGGATTTTGGTTTTAG
Terms and licenses: Academic/Nonprofit Terms; Industry Terms: Not Available to Industry
How to cite: pUB-cSypHer was a gift from Philip Mullineaux (Addgene plasmid # 84733 ; http://n2t.net/addgene:84733 ; RRID:Addgene_84733)
